Addgene plasmid #73492: RabV CVS N2c(deltaG)-synaptophysin-GFP
Purpose: Expresses EGFP for monosynaptic circuit mapping at the synapse
Depositing lab: Thomas Jessell. Depositing organization: Columbia University. Publication: Rabies Virus CVS-N2c Strain Enhances Retrograde Synaptic Transfer and Neuronal Viability. Reardon TR, Murray AJ, Turi GF, Wirblich C, Croce KR, Schnell MJ, Jessell TM, Losonczy A. Neuron. 2016 Jan 19. pii: S0896-6273(16)00005-2. doi: 10.1016/j.neuron.2016.01.004. PubMed 26804990.
Backbone
  Vector backbone: Rabies CVS N2c(deltaG)
  Backbone manufacturer: Matthias J. Schnell, Thomas Jefferson University
  Backbone size w/o insert (bp): 14070
  Total vector size (bp): 15738
  Vector type: Neurotropic virus
Growth in bacteria
  Bacterial resistance: Ampicillin, 100 μg/mL
  Growth temperature: 37°C
  Growth strain: NEB Stable
  Growth instructions: Can also be grown in Stbl2 or Stbl3
  Copy number: Low Copy
Gene/Insert
  Gene/Insert name: synaptophysin-GFP
  Insert size (bp): 1677
Terms and licenses: Academic/Nonprofit Terms; Industry Terms: Not Available to Industry
How to cite: RabV CVS N2c(deltaG)-synaptophysin-GFP was a gift from Thomas Jessell (Addgene plasmid # 73492 ; http://n2t.net/addgene:73492 ; RRID:Addgene_73492)
