[The description below was written by a language model from this plasmid's Addgene catalogue record and pLannotate feature annotations shown in this document.]
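Description:
RabV CVS N2c(deltaG)-synaptophysin-GFP is a full-length cDNA genome plasmid for a glycoprotein-deleted rabies virus of the neurotropic CVS-N2c strain, used to rescue recombinant virus for monosynaptic neural circuit tracing. The roughly 15.7 kb plasmid is maintained in E. coli with ampicillin selection (AmpR) and carries a ColE1/pUC-type origin plus an f1 origin. The catalogue lists it as low copy and recommends recombination-deficient strains, consistent with a large viral genome clone. Short lac, lacZα, lacI and HIV LTR-like fragments in the annotation appear to be backbone remnants rather than functional parts.

The viral cassette encodes the rabies N, P, M and L genes in their native order. At the position between M and L normally occupied by the glycoprotein gene G sits the insert, a fusion of rat synaptophysin to EGFP. Upstream, a CMV enhancer/promoter and a T7 promoter allow the genome-length RNA to be transcribed by either host RNA polymerase II or T7 polymerase. A hammerhead ribozyme at the start and a hepatitis delta virus ribozyme at the end, followed by a T7 terminator, trim the transcript to exact viral termini, which replication and encapsidation require.

Because G is absent, rescued virus can spread only when glycoprotein is supplied in trans. This limits transsynaptic transfer to neurons directly presynaptic to complemented starter cells. Synaptophysin is a synaptic vesicle protein, so the fusion concentrates fluorescence at presynaptic terminals rather than filling the whole cell, matching the stated purpose of mapping circuits at the synapse. The record does not state which helper plasmids or packaging cell lines are used for rescue or pseudotyping.
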