Features (pLannotate 1.2.2; 23 found; start..end, strand, type, name):
     71..1420    +  CDS            N: NCAP_RABVH - Experimental evidence at protein level: Swiss-Prot protein existence level 1. Encapsidates the genome in a ratio of one protein N per nine ribonucleotides, protecting it from nucleases. If expressed without protein P it binds non-specifically RNA and therefore can bind it's own mRNA. Interaction with protein P abolishes any non-specific RNA binding, and prevents phosphorylation. The soluble N-P complex encapsidates specifically the genomic RNA, with protein N protecting the genome like a pearl necklace. The encapsidated genomic RNA is termed the nucleocapsid (NC) and serves as tem
   1514..2404    +  CDS            P: PHOSP_RABVC - Experimental evidence at protein level: Swiss-Prot protein existence level 1. Non catalytic polymerase cofactor and regulatory protein that plays a role in viral transcription and replication. Stabilizes the RNA polymerase L to the N-RNA template and binds the soluble protein N, preventing it from encapsidating non-genomic RNA. Also inhibits host IFN-alpha and IFN-beta signaling by binding and retaining phosphorylated STAT1 in the cytoplasm or by inhibiting the DNA binding of STAT1 in the nucleus. Might be involved, through interaction with host dynein, in intracellular microtubu
   2496..3101    +  CDS            M: MATRX_RABVH - Experimental evidence at protein level: Swiss-Prot protein existence level 1. Plays a major role in assembly, budding and uncoating of virion after membrane fusion. Completely covers the ribonucleoprotein coil and keep it in condensed bullet-shaped form. Inhibits viral transcription and stimulates replication. Plays a major role in early induction of TRAIL-mediated apoptosis in infected neurons. From Rabies virus (strain HEP-Flury) (RABV).
   3325..4248    +  CDS            Syp: SYPH_RAT - Experimental evidence at protein level: Swiss-Prot protein existence level 1. Possibly involved in structural functions as organizing other membrane components or in targeting the vesicles to the plasma membrane. Involved in the regulation of short-term and long-term synaptic plasticity (By similarity). From Rattus norvegicus (Rat).
   4270..4989    +  CDS            EGFP: the original enhanced GFP (Yang et al., 1996) mammalian codon-optimized
   5520..11900   +  CDS            L: L_RABVH - Experimental evidence at protein level: Swiss-Prot protein existence level 1. RNA-directed RNA polymerase that catalyzes the replication of viral genomic RNA. The template is composed of the viral RNA tightly encapsidated by the nucleoprotein (N). The replicase mode is dependent on intracellular N protein concentration. In this mode, the polymerase replicates the whole viral genome without recognizing transcriptional signals, and the replicated genome is not caped or polyadenylated. From Rabies virus (strain HEP-Flury) (RABV).
  12032..12124   +  ncRNA          HDV ribozyme: Accession: RF00094 - Hepatitis delta virus ribozyme
  12132..12181   +  CDS            SET1 (fragment): solubility-enhancement tag derived from T7 phage gene 10B
  12189..12236   +  terminator     T7 terminator: transcription terminator for bacteriophage T7 RNA polymerase
  12286..12308   -  protein_bind   lac operator (fragment): The lac repressor binds to the lac operator to inhibit transcription in E. coli. This inhibition can be relieved by adding lactose or isopropyl-β-D-thiogalactopyranoside (IPTG). lac repressor encoded by lacI
  12312..12342   -  promoter       lac promoter: promoter for the E. coli lac operon
  12357..12378   -  protein_bind   CAP binding site: CAP binding activates transcription in the presence of cAMP. E. coli catabolite activator protein
  12391..12483   -  CDS            lacI (fragment): lac repressor; lacI; The lac repressor binds to the lac operator to inhibit transcription in E. coli. This inhibition can be relieved by adding lactose or isopropyl-β-D-thiogalactopyranoside (IPTG).
  12666..13254   -  rep_origin     ori: high-copy-number ColE1/pMB1/pBR322/pUC origin of replication
  13425..14285   -  CDS            AmpR: β-lactamase; bla; confers resistance to ampicillin, carbenicillin, and related antibiotics
  14286..14390   -  promoter       AmpR promoter: bla
  14417..14845   +  rep_origin     f1 ori (sequence partly withheld): f1 bacteriophage origin of replication; arrow indicates direction of (+) strand synthesis
  14876..15031   -  CDS            lacZα (fragment): LacZα fragment of β-galactosidase; lacZ fragment
  15099..15402   +  enhancer       CMV enhancer: human cytomegalovirus immediate early enhancer
  15403..15606   +  promoter       CMV promoter: human cytomegalovirus (CMV) immediate early promoter
  15602..15635   +  LTR            5' LTR (truncated) (fragment): truncated 5' long terminal repeat (LTR) from HIV-1
  15651..15669   +  promoter       T7 promoter: promoter for bacteriophage T7 RNA polymerase
  15695..15720   +  misc_RNA       sTRSV HHRz (fragment): hammerhead ribozyme from the tobacco ringspot virus satellite RNA (Khvorova et al., 2003)
>Addgene plasmid #73492 | RabV CVS N2c(deltaG)-synaptophysin-GFP | depositor full sequence | sequence record 139631 | RabV CVS N2c(deltaG)-synaptophysin-GFP sequence 15735 bps
ACGCTTAACAACAAAACCAGAGAAGAAAAAGACAGCGTCAATTGCAAAGCAAAAATGTAACACCCCTACA
ATGGATGCCGACAAGATTGTGTTCAAAGTCAATAATCAGGTGGTCTCTTTGAAGCCTGAGATTATCGTGG
ATCAATATGAGTACAAGTACCCTGCCATCAAGGATTTGAAAAAGCCTTGTATCACCCTAGGGAAAGCCCC
CGACTTGAACAAAGCATACAAATCAGTTTTATCAGGCATGAATGCCGCCAAACTTGATCCGGATGATGTA
TGCTCCTACTTGGCAGCAGCAATGCAGTTCTTTGAGGGGACATGTCCGGAAGACTGGACCAGCTATGGAA
TCCTGATTGCACGAAAAGGAGATAGGATCACCCCAAACTCTCTAGTGGAGATAAAGCGTACTGATGTAGA
AGGGAATTGGGCTCTGACAGGAGGCATGGAATTGACAAGGGACCCCACTGTCTCTGAACATGCATCTTTA
GTCGGTCTTCTCCTGAGTCTGTACAGGTTGAGCAAAATATCAGGACAGAACACTGGTAACTATAAGACAA
ACATTGCAGATAGGATAGAGCAGATTTTCGAGACAGCACCTTTTGTTAAGATCGTGGAACACCATACCCT
AATGACAACTCACAAGATGTGTGCTAATTGGAGTACTATACCGAACTTCAGATTTTTGGCCGGAACCTAC
GACATGTTTTTCTCACGGATTGAGCATCTATATTCGGCAATCAGAGTGGGCACAGTCGTCACCGCTTATG
AAGACTGCTCAGGACTGGTATCGTTTACAGGGTTCATAAAGCAGATCAATCTCACCGCAAGGGAAGCAAT
ACTATATTTCTTCCACAAGAACTTTGAGGAAGAGATAAGAAGAATGTTCGAGCCAGGGCAAGAGACAGCT
GTTCCTCACTCTTATTTCATCCACTTCCGTTCACTAGGCTTGAGTGGGAAGTCTCCTTATTCATCGAATG
CTGTCGGTCATGTGTTCAATCTCATTCACTTTGTTGGATGCTACATGGGTCAAGTCAGATCTCTAAATGC
GACGGTTATTGCTGCGTGTGCCCCTCATGAGATGTCTGTTCTAGGGGGCTATTTGGGAGAGGAATTCTTC
GGAAAAGGGACATTTGAAAGAAGGTTCTTCAGAGACGAGAAAGAACTTCAAGAATATGAGGCGGCTGAAC
TAACAAAGTCCGACGTGGCACTGGCAGATGACGGAACCGTCAACTCTGATGACGAGGACTATTTCTCTGG
TGAAACCAGAAGTCCAGAAGCTGTCTATACTCGAATCATGATGAATGGAGGTCGACTGAAGAGATCTCAT
ATACGGAGATATGTCTCAGTCAGTTCCAATCATCAAGCCCGTCCAAACTCATTCGCCGAATTTTTAAACA
AGACGTATTCGAATGACTCATAAGGAGTTGATTGACAGGGTGCCAGAAATCTATAGATTGTATATATCCA
TCATGAAAAAAACTAACACTCCTCCTTTCAAACCATCCCAAATATGAGCAAGATCTTTGTTAATCCGAGT
GCAATCAGAGCCGGTCTGGCCGATCTTGAGATGGCCGAAGAGACTGTTGATCTGATCAACAGAAACATAG
AAGACAATCAGGCTCATCTCCAGGGAGAACCCATAGAAGTGGACAACCTCCCTGAGGACATGAAGCGACT
TCACCTGGACGATGAAAAATCGTCCAACCTTGGTGAGATGGTTAGGGTGGGAGAAGGCAAGTATCGAGAG
GACTTTCAGATGGATGAGGGAGAGGACCCCAACCTCCTGTTCCAATCGTACCTGGATAATGTTGGAGTCC
AAATAGTCAGACAAATGAGGTCAGGAGAGAGATTCCTCAAGATATGGTCACAGACCGTAGAGGAAATTGT
ATCCTATGTCACGGTCAACTTTCCTAACCCTCCAAGAAGGTCTTCGGAGGATAAATCAACCCAGACTACT
GGCAGAGAGCTCAAGAAGGAGACAACGTCTGCTTTCTCTCAGAGAGAAAGCCAACCTTCGAAAGCTAGGA
TGGTGGCTCAAGTTGCCCCTGGTCCTCCAGCCCTTGAATGGTCAGCCACCAATGAAGAAGATGATCTATC
AGTAGAGGCTGAGATCGCTCATCAGATTGCTGAAAGCTTTTCCAAGAAGTACAAGTTTCCCTCCCGATCT
TCAGGAATATTCTTGTATAATTTTGAGCAACTGAAGATGAACCTTGATGACATAGTTAAAGAGGCAAAAA
ATGTACCGGGCGTGACCCGTCTGGCCCATGATGGATCCAAAATCCCCCTGAGATGCGTACTGGGATGGGT
CGCTTTGGCTAATTCCAAAAAATTCCAATTACTAGTCGAGGCTGACAAGCTAAGCAAAATCATGCAAGAT
GATTTGAATCGCTATACATCCTGCTAACCGAGTTTTCGAACTCAGTCCCTCCAGATAATGAAAACTGAGA
TGTTATGGAGTAGACATGAAAAAAACAGGCAACACCACTGATAAAATGAACGTTCTACGCAAGATAGTGA
AAAAATGTAGGGATGAGGACACTCAAAAGCCCTCTCCTGTGTCAGCCCCTCCGTATGACGATGACCTGTG
GCTTCCACCTCCTGAATATGTCCCGCTGAAAGAACTCACAAGCAAGAAGAACATGAGGAACTTTTGTGTC
AACGGGGAGGTTAAAGCGTGTAGCCCAAATGGTTACTCATTCAGGATTTTGCGGCACATTCTGAGATCAT
TCAACGAGATATACTCTGGGAATCATAGGATGATTGGGTTAGTCAAAATTGTTGTTGGACTAGCTTTATC
AGGAGCTCCAGTACCTGAGGGCATGAACTGGGTATACAAATTGAGGAGAACCCTTATATTCCAGTGGGCT
GATTCCAGGGGCCCTCTTGAAGGGGAGGAGTTAGATTACTCTCAAGAGATCACTTGGGATGATGATACTG
AATTCGTCGGATTGCAAATAAGAGTGAGCGCAAGACAATGTCATATTCAAGGCAGGATCTGGTGTATCAA
CACGAACTCGAGGGCATGTCAACTATGGTCTGACATGTCTCTTCAGACACAAAGGTCTGAAGAGGACAAA
GACTCTTCTCTGCTTCTAGAATAATCAGATTATATCCTGCAAGTGTATCACTTGTTTACCTCTGGAGGAG
AGAGCATACAGGCTTGACTCCGATCCTTGGGAGCAATAGAACAAAAAAACACACGTTATGGTGCCGTTAA
ATCGCTGCATTTTATCAAAGTCAAGTTGATAACCTTTACATTTTGAGCCTCTTGGATGTGAAAAAAACTA
TTAACATCCCTCAAAAGACCCCGGGAAAGCCACCATGGACGTGGTGAATCAGCTGGTGGCTGGGGGTCAG
TTCCGGGTGGTCAAGGAGCCCCTTGGCTTCGTGAAGGTGCTGCAGTGGGTCTTTGCCATCTTCGCCTTTG
CTACGTGCGGCAGCTACACCGGAGAGCTTCGGCTGAGCGTGGAGTGTGCCAACAAGACGGAGAGTGCCCT
CAACATCGAAGTCGAATTTGAGTACCCATTCAGGCTGCACCAAGTGTACTTTGATGCACCCTCCTGCGTT
AAAGGGGGCACTACCAAGATCTTCCTAGTTGGTGACTACTCCTCCTCGGCTGAATTCTTTGTCACCGTGG
CTGTGTTTGCCTTCCTCTACTCCATGGGGGCCCTGGCCACCTACATCTTCCTGCAGAACAAGTACCGAGA
GAACAACAAAGGGCCAATGATGGACTTCCTGGCCACAGCAGTGTTCGCTTTCATGTGGCTAGTTAGCTCA
TCCGCCTGGGCCAAAGGCCTGTCCGATGTGAAGATGGCCACTGACCCAGAGAACATTATCAAGGAGATGC
CTATGTGCCGCCAGACAGGAAACACATGCAAGGAACTGAGGGACCCTGTGACTTCAGGACTCAACACCTC
GGTGGTGTTTGGCTTCCTGAACCTGGTGCTCTGGGTTGGCAACCTATGGTTCGTGTTCAAGGAGACAGGC
TGGGCCGCCCCATTCATGCGCGCACCTCCAGGCGCCCCAGAAAAGCAACCAGCTCCTGGCGATGCCTACG
GCGATGCGGGCTATGGGCAGGGCCCCGGAGGCTATGGGCCCCAGGACTCCTACGGGCCTCAGGGTGGTTA
TCAACCCGATTACGGGCAGCCAGCCAGCGGCGGTGGCGGTGGCTACGGGCCTCAGGGCGACTATGGGCAG
CAAGGCTACGGCCAACAGGGTGCGCCCACCTCCTTCTCCAATCAGATGTCGGATCCACCGGTCGCCACCA
TGGTGAGCAAGGGCGAGGAGCTGTTCACCGGGGTGGTGCCCATCCTGGTCGAGCTGGACGGCGACGTAAA
CGGCCACAAGTTCAGCGTGTCCGGCGAGGGCGAGGGCGATGCCACCTACGGCAAGCTGACCCTGAAGTTC
ATCTGCACCACCGGCAAGCTGCCCGTGCCCTGGCCCACCCTCGTGACCACCCTGACCTACGGCGTGCAGT
GCTTCAGCCGCTACCCCGACCACATGAAGCAGCACGACTTCTTCAAGTCCGCCATGCCCGAAGGCTACGT
CCAGGAGCGCACCATCTTCTTCAAGGACGACGGCAACTACAAGACCCGCGCCGAGGTGAAGTTCGAGGGC
GACACCCTGGTGAACCGCATCGAGCTGAAGGGCATCGACTTCAAGGAGGACGGCAACATCCTGGGGCACA
AGCTGGAGTACAACTACAACAGCCACAACGTCTATATCATGGCCGACAAGCAGAAGAACGGCATCAAGGT
GAACTTCAAGATCCGCCACAACATCGAGGACGGCAGCGTGCAGCTCGCCGACCACTACCAGCAGAACACC
CCCATCGGCGACGGCCCCGTGCTGCTGCCCGACAACCACTACCTGAGCACCCAGTCCGCCCTGAGCAAAG
ACCCCAACGAGAAGCGCGATCACATGGTCCTGCTGGAGTTCGTGACCGCCGCCGGGATCACTCTCGGCAT
GGACGAGCTGTACAAGTAAGCTAGCGGCGCCTAGCCGGTCATCCTTTTGACGATTCCAGTCCCGAGGATA
ACCTCCTCTCGGGATTGGGGGGAATCTTTGGATCCAGTAGTCCTCCTTGAACTCCGTCCAACAGGGCAGA
TTCAAGAGTCATAAGACTTTCATTAATCATTTCAGTTGATCAGACATGGTCGTGTAGATTCTCTTAATAC
GGGAGATCTTCTAGCAGTTTCAGTGACCAACGGTGCTTTCATTCTCCAGGAACTGATACCAAAGGTTGTG
GACAGGCCAAGGGGTACTTCGGATGACTCTGTGCTTGGGCACAGAAAGAGGTCGTAGTGTGCCCCCCGAT
AGCGGACTCGACATGAATCAACTAAGAAAGGCAATCTGCCTCCCATGATGGACATAAGCAATAGTTCACA
ACCATCTTGCATCTCAGTGAAGTGTACATAACTATTGAGGGCTGGGTCATCTAAGCATTTCAGTCGAGAA
AAAAACTGTAGACCAAAAGAACAACTAGCAACACTTCTCATCCAGAGACCCATATCAAGATGCTAGATCC
GGGAGAGGTTTATGATGACCCTATTGATCCAATTGAGTCAGAGGCTGAACCCAGAGGAACCCCCACTGTC
CCCAACATCTTGAGGAACTCCGACTACAATCTCAATTCTCCTTTGATAGAGGATCCTGCCAAACTAATGT
TAGAATGGTTGAAGACAGGGAACAGACCTTATCGGATGACTTTGACAGACAATTGCTCCAGGTCTTACAA
AGTTTTGAAAGATTATTTCAAGAAAGTAGATTTGGGTTCTCTCAAAGTGGGCGGAACTGCTGCACAGTCA
ATGGTTTCTCTCTGGTTGTGTGGTGCCCACTCTGAATCAAACAGGAGCCGGAGATGTATAACCGACTTGG
CCCATTTCTATTCCAAGTCATCCCCCATAGAGAAGCTATTGAATTGTACGCTAGGAAACAGAGGCCTGAG
AATCCCACCAGAGGGGGTGTTAAATTGCCTCGAGAGGGTCAATTATGACAAGGCATTTGGGAGGTATCTG
GCCAACACGTATTCCTCTTACTTGTTTTTCCATGTAATCACCTTATACATGAATGCCTTAGACTGGGAAG
AGGAAAAGACCATCCTGGCATTATGGAAAGATATAACCTCAGTGGATACCGAGAAGGACTTGGTCAAATT
CAAAGATCAAATATGGGGACTGTTGATTGTGACAAAGGACTTTGTTTACTCTCAGAGTTCAAACTGTCTT
TTTGACAGAAACTACACACTGATGCTAAAGGATCTTTTCTTGTCTCGATTCAACTCCTTAATGATTCTGC
TTTCTCCCCCTGAGCCCCGATACTCAGATGACTTAATATCTCAGCTGTGCCAGCTATACATCGCTGGGGA
TCAAGTCTTGTCCATGTGTGGGAACTCCGGCTATGAAGTCATCAAAATATTGGAGCCATATGTCGTGAAC
AGTTTGGTCCAGAGGGCAGAGAAGTTTAGGCCTCTCATCCACCCCTTGGGAGACTTTCCTATGTTCATAA
AAGACAAGGTGAATCAACTTGAAGGGACTTTTGGTCCCAGTGCAAAGAGGTTTTTTAGGGTTTTAGATCA
ATTCGACAACATACATGACTTAGTATTTGTGTATGGCTGTTACAGACATTGGGGGCACCCCTATATAGAT
TATCGGAAGGGTCTGTCGAAACTATATGATCAAGTTCACATTAAGAAAGTAATAGATAAGTCCTACCAGG
AGTGTTTAGCAAGTGACTTGGCCAGAAGGATCCTCAGATGGGGATTTGACAAGTACTCCAAATGGTATCT
AGATTCGAGATTCCTTGCCCGAGACCACCCCTTGACTCCTTATGTCAAGACCCAAACATGGCCACCCAAA
CATATAGTAGACTTGGTGGGGGACACATGGCATAAGCTCCCGATCACGCAGATCTTTGAAATTCCTGAAT
CAATGGACCCGTCAGAGATACTGGATGACAAATCACATTCTTTCACCAGAACAAGGTTAGCTTCTTGGCT
GTCAGAGAACCGAGGGGGGCCTGTTCCTAGCGAGAAGGTCATTATCACGGCCCTGTCTAAGCCACCTGTC
AATCCCCGAGAGTTTTTGAAATCTATAGACCTCGGAGGATTGCCAGATGAGGATTTGATAATTGGCCTCA
AACCAAAGGAACGGGAGTTGAAGATCGAGGGCCGATTCTTTGCTCTAATGTCATGGAATCTAAGATTATA
TTTTGTCATCACCGAAAAGCTCTTGGCCAACTACATTTTGCCACTTTTTGACGCACTGACTATGACAGAC
AACCTGAACAAGGTGTTCAAAAAGTTGATCGACAGGGTCACCGGGCAAGGGCTTTTGGACTATTCTAGGG
TCACATACGCATTTCACCTGGACTATGAGAAATGGAACAATCATCAAAGATTGGAGTCAACAGAGGATGT
ATTCTCTGTCCTAGATCAGGTGTTTGGATTGAAGAGGGTGTTTTCTAGAACACACGAGTTTTTTCAGAAG
TCCTGGATCTATTATTCAGACAGATCAGACCTCATTGGGTTATGGGAGGACCAAATATATTGCTTGGATA
TGTCTAACGGCCCAACCTGCTGGAATGGCCAAGATGGCGGGCTAGAGGGCTTGCGGCAGAAGGGCTGGAG
TCTAGTCAGTTTATTAATGATAGATAGAGAATCTCAAACCAGGAACACAAGAACCAAGATACTAGCTCAA
GGAGACAACCAGGTTCTGTGTCCTACATACATGTTGTCACCGGGATTGTCTCAAGAGGGGCTTCTCTATG
AGTTAGAGAGCATATCAAGGAATGCACTCTCAATATACCGAGCTATCGAGGAAGGAGCATCTAAGCTGGG
GCTGATCATCAAGAAGGAAGAGACCATGTGTAGTTATGACTTTCTCATATATGGGAAGACCCCCTTATTT
CGAGGCAACATATTGGTGCCTGAATCCAAAAGATGGGCCCGAGTCTCTTGCATCTCTAACGACCAAATAG
TCAACCTCGCCAATATAATGTCGACAGTATCCACCAATGCGCTGACAGTGGCACAACACTCTCAATCTCT
GATCAAACCTATGAGGGATTTTCTGCTCATGTCAGTACAGGCAGTTTTCCACTACCTGTTGTTTAGCCCA
ATCCTAAAAGGCAGAGTTTATAAGATTCTGAGTGCTGAAGGGGAGAGCTTTCTCCTAGCCATGTCGCGGA
TAATCTACCTAGATCCTTCTTTGGGAGGGGTGTCTGGAATGTCTCTCGGGAGGTTCCATATACGTCAGTT
CTCAGACCCTGTCTCTGAAGGGTTGTCATTCTGGAGAGAGATCTGGTTAGGCTCTCATGAGTCCTGGATT
CACGCGTTGTGTCAGGAGGCCGGGAACCCCGATCTTGGAGAGAGAACACTCGAGAGCTTCACTCGCCTTT
TAGAAGATCCTACTACCTTAAATATCAAAGGAGGGGCCAGCCCTACCATTCTACTCAAGGATGCTATCAG
AAAGGCTCTGTACGACGAGGTGGACAAGGTGGAAAATTCAGAGTTTCGAGAGGCAATCCTGCTGTCCAAG
ACCCATAGAGATAACTTTATACTCTTTTTAAAATCTGTTGAGCCTCTGTTCCCTCGATTTCTCAGTGAGC
TCTTCAGTTCGTCTTTCTTGGGAATACCGGAGTCAATCATTGGACTGATACAAAACTCCCGGACAATAAG
AAGGCAGTTTAGAAAGAGTCTCTCAAGAACTTTAGAAGAGTCCTTCTACAACTCAGAGATCCACGGGATT
AATCGGATAACCCAGACACCTCAAAGGGTCGGAAGGGTGTGGCCTTGCTCTTCAGAGAGGGCGGATCTAC
TTAGGGAGATCTCTTGGGGGAGGAAAGTGGTAGGCACGACAGTTCCTCACCCTTCCGAGATGTTGGAGTT
GTTTCCCAAATCCTCCATTTCCTGCACTTGTGGAGCAACAGGGGGAGGCAATCCTAGAGTCTCTGTATCA
GTACTCCCGTCCTTCGATCAGTCATTTTTCTCACGGGGCCCCCTAAAGGGATACTTGGGCTCGTCCACCT
CTATGTCAACCCAGCTATTCCATGCATGGGAAAAAGTCACTAATGTTCATGTGGTGAAAAGGGCTCTATC
GTTAAAAGAATCTATAAACTGGTTCATCAATAGGAATTCCAATTTGGCTCAAACTCTAATTGGAAACATC
ATGTCTCTGACAGGCCCTGACTTCCCTCTAGAAGAGGCCCCTGTTTTCAAACGGACAGGGTCAGCCTTGC
ATAGGTTCAAGTCTGCCAGATACAGCGAAGGAGGGTATTCTTCTGTTTGCCCTAACCTTCTCTCCCATAT
CTCTGTTAGTACAGACACTATGTCTGATTTGACCCAAAACGGGAAGAACTATGATTTCATGTTTCAGCCA
TTGATGCTTTATGCGCAAACATGGACATCGGAACTGGTACAGAGGGATACAAGACTTAGAGACTCCACGT
TTCACTGGCACCTTCGGTGCAACAGATGTGTGAGGCCCATTGATGATATAACACTGGAAACTTCTCAGAT
CTTCGAGTTCCCGGATGTGTCAAAAAGGATATCCAGGATGGTTTCTGGAGCTGTCCCTCAATTTCAGAAG
CTTCCTGATATCCGTCTAAGACCAGGTGATTTTGAATCCCTAAGTGGTAGAGAAAAGTCTCGCCATATAG
GGTCAGCTCAGGGGCTCTTATACTCAATCTTAGTAGCAATTCACGACTCAGGATACAATGATGGGACCAT
CTTCCCTGTCAACATATACGGCAAAGTTTCCCCCAGAGACTATTTGAGAGGGCTTGCAAGAGGGATCTTG
ATAGGGTCCTCGATTTGCTTCTTGACACGAATGACAAATATTAACATTAACAGACCTCTTGAATTGATCT
CAGGGGTAATTTCCTATATTCTCCTGAGGCTGGATAATCATCCCTCTCTGTATATAATGCTCAGAGAACC
GTCTCTTAGAGGAGAAATATTCTCTATCCCTCAGAAAATCCCCGCCGCTTACCCAACCACTATGAGAGAA
GGCAACAGATCGATTTTGTGTTACCTCCAACACGTGCTACGCTATGAGCGAGAGGCAATCACGGCGTCCC
CGGAGAATGACTGGCTGTGGATCTTCTCAGACTTCAGAAGTGTGAAAATGACGTACTTGACCCTCATTAC
TTACCAGTCTCACCTCCTACTCCAGAGGGTTGAGAGAAACTTGTCTAAGAGTATGAGAGCTACTCTGCGA
CAAATGGGTTCCTTAATGAGGCAAGTGCTGGGTGGGCACGGAGAAGATACCTTGGAGTCAGACGATGACA
TTCAACGATTACTAAAAGACTCTTTGCGAAAGACAAGGTGGGTGGATCAAGAGGTGCGCCATGCAGCTAG
AACCATGAATGGAGATTACAGCCCCGACAAGAAAGTATCCCGTAAGGTAGGATGTTCAGAATGGGTCTGC
TCTGCTCAACAGATTGCCGTCTCCACCTCAGCCAACCCGGCCCCTGTCTCAGAGCTTGACATTAGGGCCC
TCTCTAAGCGGTTTCAAAACCCCTTGATCTCGGGCCTGAGAGTGGTTCAGTGGGCAACCGGTGCCCATTA
TAAGCTTAAGCCTATTCTAGATGATCTAAATGTTTTCCCATCTCTCTGTCTTGTAATTGGAGACGGGTCA
GGGGGAATATCAAGGGCAGTTCTCAACATGTTTCCAGATTCTAAGCTTGTGTTCAACAGCCTATTGGAGG
TGAATGATCTGATGGCTTCCGGAACACATCCACTGCCTCCTTCAGCAATCATGAGTGGAGGAGATGACAT
CATCTCCAGAGTGATAGACTTTGACTCAATATGGGAGAAACCGTCCGACCTGAGGAACTCGGCCACCTGG
AGATACTTCCAGTCGGTTCAAAAACAGGTCAACATGTCGTATGACCTCATTATTTGTGATGCAGAAGTTA
CTGATATTGCATCTATCAACCGGATAACTCTGTTGATGTCTGATTTCGCATTGTCTATAGATGGACCACT
TTATCTGGTCTTCAAAACTTACGGGACTATGCTAGTAAACCCGGACTATAAAGCTATTCAACATCTGTCA
AGAGCGTTCCCTTCGGTCACAGGGTTTGTAACCCAAGTAACTTCATCCTTTTCTTCTGAGCTATACCTCC
GGTTCTCTAAACGAGGAAAGTTTTTCAGGGACGCCGAGTACTTGACCTCTTCCACCCTTCGAGAGATGAG
CCTTGTGTTGTTCAATTGCAGCAGCCCCAAAAGTGAGATGCAGAGAGCTCGTTCCTTAAACTATCAAGAC
CTGGTAAGGGGATTTCCTGAAGAGATCATATCAAATCCTTACAACGAAATGATCATAACTCTGATTGACA
ATGATGTAGAGTCCTTCCTAGTCCACAAGATGGTGGATGATCTTGAGCTACAGAGGGGAACTCTGTCTAA
AGTGGCTATCATTATATCCATCATGATCGTTTTTTCCAATAGAGTCTTCAACATTTCCAAACCTTTGACT
GACCCCTTGTTCTATCCACCGTCTGATCCTAAAATCCTGAGGCACTTCAACATATGTTGCAGTACTATGA
TGTATCTATCTACCGCTTTAGGCGACGTCCCTAACTTCGCAAGACTTCATGACCTGTATAACAGACCTAT
AACTTGTTACTTCAGAAAACAAGTTATTCGAGGGAATATTTATCTATCTTGGAGTTGGTCCGATGATACC
CCAGTGTTCAAGAGAGTAGCCTGTAATTCTAGCTTGAGTCTGTCATCTCACTGGATCAGGTTGATCTACA
AGATAGTGAAGACTACCAGACTCATTGGCAGCATAAAAGACCTATCAGGAGAGGTAGAACGACATCTTCA
TGGGTATAACAGATGGATCACCCTCGAGGATATCCGATCTAGATCATCCCTACTAGATTACAGTTGTTTG
TAAGCCGGATATTACCGAAAGCCTGTGCATGCTAAAATTCTTGTATGATGCATCTTGAAAAAAACAAGAT
CTTGAATCCGGACCTCTGGTTGTTTGATTGTTTTTTCCATCTTTATTGTTTTTTTGTTAAGCGTGGGTCG
GCATGGCATCTCCACCTCCTCGCGGTCCGACCTGGGCATCCGAAGGAGGACGCACGTCCACTCGGATGGC
TAAGGGAGGGGCGGGGATCCGGCTGCTAACAAAGCCCGAAAGGAAGCTGAGTTGGCTGCTGCCACCGCTG
AGCAATAACTAGCATAACCCCTTGGGGCCTCTAAACGGGTCTTGAGGGGTTTTTTGCTGAAAGTCGCGCT
TGGCGTAATCATGGTCATAGCTGTTTCCTGTGTGAAATTGTTATCCGCTCACAATTCCACACAACATACG
AGCCGGAAGCATAAAGTGTAAAGCCTGGGGTGCCTAATGAGTGAGCTAACTCACATTAATTGCGTTGCGC
TCACTGCCCGCTTTCCAGTCGGGAAACCTGTCGTGCCAGCTGCATTAATGAATCGGCCAACGCGCGGGGA
GAGGCGGTTTGCGTATTGGGCGCTCTTCCGCTTCCTCGCTCACTGACTCGCTGCGCTCGGTCGTTCGGCT
GCGGCGAGCGGTATCAGCTCACTCAAAGGCGGTAATACGGTTATCCACAGAATCAGGGGATAACGCAGGA
AAGAACATGTGAGCAAAAGGCCAGCAAAAGGCCAGGAACCGTAAAAAGGCCGCGTTGCTGGCGTTTTTCC
ATAGGCTCCGCCCCCCTGACGAGCATCACAAAAATCGACGCTCAAGTCAGAGGTGGCGAAACCCGACAGG
ACTATAAAGATACCAGGCGTTTCCCCCTGGAAGCTCCCTCGTGCGCTCTCCTGTTCCGACCCTGCCGCTT
ACCGGATACCTGTCCGCCTTTCTCCCTTCGGGAAGCGTGGCGCTTTCTCATAGCTCACGCTGTAGGTATC
TCAGTTCGGTGTAGGTCGTTCGCTCCAAGCTGGGCTGTGTGCACGAACCCCCCGTTCAGCCCGACCGCTG
CGCCTTATCCGGTAACTATCGTCTTGAGTCCAACCCGGTAAGACACGACTTATCGCCACTGGCAGCAGCC
ACTGGTAACAGGATTAGCAGAGCGAGGTATGTAGGCGGTGCTACAGAGTTCTTGAAGTGGTGGCCTAACT
ACGGCTACACTAGAAGGACAGTATTTGGTATCTGCGCTCTGCTGAAGCCAGTTACCTTCGGAAAAAGAGT
TGGTAGCTCTTGATCCGGCAAACAAACCACCGCTGGTAGCGGTGGTTTTTTTGTTTGCAAGCAGCAGATT
ACGCGCAGAAAAAAAGGATCTCAAGAAGATCCTTTGATCTTTTCTACGGGGTCTGACGCTCAGTGGAACG
AAAACTCACGTTAAGGGATTTTGGTCATGAGATTATCAAAAAGGATCTTCACCTAGATCCTTTTAAATTA
AAAATGAAGTTTTAAATCAATCTAAAGTATATATGAGTAAACTTGGTCTGACAGTTACCAATGCTTAATC
AGTGAGGCACCTATCTCAGCGATCTGTCTATTTCGTTCATCCATAGTTGCCTGACTCCCCGTCGTGTAGA
TAACTACGATACGGGAGGGCTTACCATCTGGCCCCAGTGCTGCAATGATACCGCGAGACCCACGCTCACC
GGCTCCAGATTTATCAGCAATAAACCAGCCAGCCGGAAGGGCCGAGCGCAGAAGTGGTCCTGCAACTTTA
TCCGCCTCCATCCAGTCTATTAATTGTTGCCGGGAAGCTAGAGTAAGTAGTTCGCCAGTTAATAGTTTGC
GCAACGTTGTTGCCATTGCTACAGGCATCGTGGTGTCACGCTCGTCGTTTGGTATGGCTTCATTCAGCTC
CGGTTCCCAACGATCAAGGCGAGTTACATGATCCCCCATGTTGTGCAAAAAAGCGGTTAGCTCCTTCGGT
CCTCCGATCGTTGTCAGAAGTAAGTTGGCCGCAGTGTTATCACTCATGGTTATGGCAGCACTGCATAATT
CTCTTACTGTCATGCCATCCGTAAGATGCTTTTCTGTGACTGGTGAGTACTCAACCAAGTCATTCTGAGA
ATAGTGTATGCGGCGACCGAGTTGCTCTTGCCCGGCGTCAATACGGGATAATACCGCGCCACATAGCAGA
ACTTTAAAAGTGCTCATCATTGGAAAACGTTCTTCGGGGCGAAAACTCTCAAGGATCTTACCGCTGTTGA
GATCCAGTTCGATGTAACCCACTCGTGCACCCAACTGATCTTCAGCATCTTTTACTTTCACCAGCGTTTC
TGGGTGAGCAAAAACAGGAAGGCAAAATGCCGCAAAAAAGGGAATAAGGGCGACACGGAAATGTTGAATA
CTCATACTCTTCCTTTTTCAATATTATTGAAGCATTTATCAGGGTTATTGTCTCATGAGCGGATACATAT
TTGAATGTATTTAGAAAAATAAACAAATAGGGGTTCCGCGCACATTTCCCCGAAAAGTGCCACCTG
[124 nt withheld, positions 14417-14540]
C
[91 nt withheld, positions 14542-14632]
A
[49 nt withheld, positions 14634-14682]
CCTTTGACGTTGGAGTCCACGTTCTTT
[37 nt withheld, positions 14710-14746]
ACCCTATCTCGGTCTATTCTTTTGATTTATAAGGGATTTTGCCGATTTCGGCCTATTGGTTAAAAAATGA
GCTGATTTAACAAAAATTTAACGCGAATTTTAACAAAATATTAACGCTTACAATTTCCATTCGCCATTCA
GGCTGCGCAACTGTTGGGAAGGGCGATCGGTGCGGGCCTCTTCGCTATTACGCCAGCTGGCGAAAGGGGG
ATGTGCTGCAAGGCGATTAAGTTGGGTAACGCCAGGGTTTTCCCAGTCACGACGTTGTAAAACGACGGCC
AGTGAGCGCGCCTAGTTATTAATAGTAATCAATTACGGGGTCATTAGTTCATAGCCCATATATGGAGTTC
CGCGTTACATAACTTACGGTAAATGGCCCGCCTGGCTGACCGCCCAACGACCCCCGCCCATTGACGTCAA
TAATGACGTATGTTCCCATAGTAACGCCAATAGGGACTTTCCATTGACGTCAATGGGTGGAGTATTTACG
GTAAACTGCCCACTTGGCAGTACATCAAGTGTATCATATGCCAAGTACGCCCCCTATTGACGTCAATGAC
GGTAAATGGCCCGCCTGGCATTATGCCCAGTACATGACCTTATGGGACTTTCCTACTTGGCAGTACATCT
ACGTATTAGTCATCGCTATTACCATGGTGATGCGGTTTTGGCAGTACATCAATGGGCGTGGATAGCGGTT
TGACTCACGGGGATTTCCAAGTCTCCACCCCATTGACGTCAATGGGAGTTTGTTTTGGCACCAAAATCAA
CGGGACTTTCCAAAATGTCGTAACAACTCCGCCCCATTGACGCAAATGGGCGGTAGGCGTGTACGGTGGG
AGGTCTATATAAGCAGAGCTCTCTGGCTAACTAGAGAACCCACTGCTTACTGGCTTATCGAAATTAATAC
GACTCACTATAGGGAGACCCAAGCTGGCTAGATTAAGCGTCTGATGAGTCCGTGAGGACGAAACCCGGCG
TACCGGGTC
