>Addgene plasmid #73492 | RabV CVS N2c(deltaG)-synaptophysin-GFP | addgene partial sequence | sequence record 138782 | B19L-R 5'-CGATTGGGTCAATAGGGTCA-3'
TTGATATGGGTCTCTGGATGAGAAGTGTTGCTAGTTGTTCTTTTGGTCTACAGTTTTTTTCTCGACTGAA
ATGCTTAGATGACCCAGCCCTCAATAGTTATGTACACTTCACTGAGATGCAAGATGGTTGTGAACTATTG
CTTATGTCCATCATGGGAGGCAGATTGCCTTTCTTAGTTGATTCATGTCGAGTCCGCTATCGGGGGGCAC
ACTACGACCTCTTTCTGTGCCCAAGCACAGAGTCATCCGAAGTACCCCTTGGCCTGTCCACAACCTTTGG
TATCAGTTCCTGGAGAATGAAAGCACCGTTGGTCACTGAAACTGCTAGAAGATCTCCCGTATTAAGAGAA
TCTACACGACCATGTCTGATCAACTGAAATGATTAATGAAAGTCTTATGACTCTTGAATCTGCCCTGTTG
GACGGAGTTCAAGGAGGACTACTGGATCCAAAGATTCCCCCCAATCCCGAGAGGAGGTTATCCTCGGGAC
TGGAATCGTCAAAAGGATGACCGGCTAGGCGCCGCTAGCTTACTTGTACAGCTCGTCCATGCCGAGAGTG
ATCCCGGCGGCGGTCACGAACTCCAGCAGGACCATGTGATCGCGCTTCTCGTTGGGGTCTTTGCTCAGGG
CGGACTGGGTGCTCAGGTAGTGGTTGTCGGGCAGCAGCACGGGGCCGTCGCCGATGGGGGTGTTCTGCTG
GTAGTGGTCGGCGAGCTGCACGCTGCCGTCCTCGATGTTGTGGCGGATCTTGAAGTTCACCTTGATGCCG
TTCTTCTGCTTGTCGGCCATGATATAGACGTTGTGGCTGTTGTAGTTGTACTCCAGCTTGTGCC
