>Addgene plasmid #73492 | RabV CVS N2c(deltaG)-synaptophysin-GFP | addgene partial sequence | sequence record 139630 | EGFP-N 5'-CGTCGCCGTCCAGCTCGACCAG-3'
CTCACCATGGTGGCGACCGGTGGATCCGACATCTGATTGGAGAAGGAGGTGGGCGCACCCTGTTGGCCGT
AGCCTTGCTGCCCATAGTCGCCCTGAGGCCCGTAGCCACCGCCACCGCCGCTGGCTGGCTGCCCGTAATC
GGGTTGATAACCACCCTGAGGCCCGTAGGAGTCCTGGGGCCCATAGCCTCCGGGGCCCTGCCCATAGCCC
GCATCGCCGTAGGCATCGCCAGGAGCTGGTTGCTTTTCTGGGGCGCCTGGAGGTGCGCGCATGAATGGGG
CGGCCCAGCCTGTCTCCTTGAACACGAACCATAGGTTGCCAACCCAGAGCACCAGGTTCAGGAAGCCAAA
CACCACCGAGGTGTTGAGTCCTGAAGTCACAGGGTCCCTCAGTTCCTTGCATGTGTTTCCTGTCTGGCGG
CACATAGGCATCTCCTTGATAATGTTCTCTGGGTCAGTGGCCATCTTCACATCGGACAGGCCTTTGGCCC
AGGCGGATGAGCTAACTAGCCACATGAAAGCGAACACTGCTGTGGCCAGGAAGTCCATCATTGGCCCTTT
GTTGTTCTCTCGGTACTTGTTCTGCAGGAAGATGTAGGTGGCCAGGGCCCCCATGGAGTAGAGGAAGGCA
AACACAGCCACGGTGACAAAGAATTCAGCCGAGGAGGAGTAGTCACCAACTAGGAAGATCTTGGTAGTGC
CCCCTTTAACGCAGGAGGGTGCATCAAAGTACACTTGGTGCAGCCTGAATGGGTACTCAAATTCGACTTC
